>Addgene plasmid #159916 | pAAV-CMV-FLEX-SaCas9-U6-sgPenk | addgene full sequence | sequence record 317327 | Addgene NGS Result
GACATTGATTATTGACTAGTTATTAATAGTAATCAATTACGGGGTCATTAGTTCATAGCCCATATATGGA
GTTCCGCGTTACATAACTTACGGTAAATGGCCCGCCTGGCTGACCGCCCAACGACCCCCGCCCATTGACG
TCAATAATGACGTATGTTCCCATAGTAACGCCAATAGGGACTTTCCATTGACGTCAATGGGTGGAGTATT
TACGGTAAACTGCCCACTTGGCAGTACATCAAGTGTATCATATGCCAAGTACGCCCCCTATTGACGTCAA
TGACGGTAAATGGCCCGCCTGGCATTATGCCCAGTACATGACCTTATGGGACTTTCCTACTTGGCAGTAC
ATCTACGTATTAGTCATCGCTATTACCATGGTGATGCGGTTTTGGCAGTACATCAATGGGCGTGGATAGC
GGTTTGACTCACGGGGATTTCCAAGTCTCCACCCCATTGACGTCAATGGGAGTTTGTTTTGGCACCAAAA
TCAACGGGACTTTCCAAAATGTCGTAACAACTCCGCCCCATTGACGCAAATGGGCGGTAGGCGTGTACGG
TGGGAGGTCTATATAAGCAGAGCTCTCTGGCTAACTACCGGTGCTAGCGTCGACTCCGGAATAACTTCGT
ATAGGATACTTTATACGAAGTTATGCAGAATGGTAGCTGGATTGTAGCTGCTATTAGCAATATGAAACCT
CTTAATAACTTCGTATAGCATACATTATACGAAGTTATGGCGCGCCTTAAGCGTAATCTGGAACATCGTA
TGGGTAAGCGTAATCTGGAACATCGTATGGGTAAGCGTAATCTGGAACATCGTATGGGTAGGATCCCTTT
TTCTTTTTTGCCTGGCCGGCCTTTTTCGTGGCCGCCGGCCTTTTGCCCTTTTTGATGATCTGAGGGTGCT
TCTTAGATTTCACTTCATACAGGTTGCCCAGAATGTCTGTGCTGTACTTCTTAATGCTCTGGGTCTTGGA
GGCGATTGTCTTAATGATCCTGGGGGGCCTCTTGTCGTTCATGTTTTCCAGGTACTCGCGGTAGGTGATG
TCGATCATGTTCACTTCGATCCGGTTCAGCAGGTCGTTGTTCACGCCGATCACTCTATACAGCTCGCCGT
TGATCTTGATCAGATCGTTGTTGTAGAAGGAGGCGATAAACTCGGCCTGGTTGCTGATCTTCTTCAGCTT
CTTAGCTTCCTCATAGCACTTGCTATTCACTTCGTAGTAGTTTTCTTTTTTGATCACATCCAGATTCTTC
ACGGTCACGAACTTGTACACGCCATTGTCCAGGTACACGTCGAATCTGTAGGGCTTCAGGGACAGCTTCA
CGACCTTGTTTCTGCTGTTGGGGTAGTCGTCGGTGATGTCCAGATGGGCGTTCAGTTTGTTGCCGTAATA
CTTAATCTTCTTGATCACGGGGCCGTTGTCCTTTTTGGAGTACTTGGTCAGGTAGTTCCCGGTTTCCTCG
TAGTACTTGTACAGGGGATTCTTCTCGTCGCCGTACTGTTCCATAATCAGCTTCAGTTTCTGGTAGGTCT
GGGGGTCGTGGTGGTACATCAGCAGCTTTTCGGGGCTCTTGTTGATCAGCTTTTTCAGCTTGTCATTGTC
CTTGTCGTACAGGCCGTTCAGATTGTTCACGATCAGGGTGTTGCCCTTGTCGTCCTTCCGGGTGGAGTAC
AGGGTGTCGTTAATCAGCTCTCTATTAGGCTTCTTGTCCACCCGGTGGCTGTACTTGTAGTCCTTGAAGT
CCTTAATGTGCTTGATCTGGTGGGGGGTGATGAAGATCTCTTTGTACTCCTGCTCGGTTTCGATCTCGGG
CATGCTCTCGGCCTGCTTTTCCTCGAACATCTGGTTTTCCATCACTTTTTTGGCCTTGTCCAGTTTCTTC
CACTCTTTGAAGATGAAATCGGCGTTGGCAATGATCAGGGCGTCCTCGGCGTGGTGCTTGTACCCCTTGT
TCCGCTCTTTCTTAAACTTCCACTTCCGCCGCAGAAAGCTGGTGAAGCCGCCATTGATGGACTTCACTTT
CACGTCCAGGTTGTTCACTCTGAAGTAGCTCCGCAGCAGGTTCATCAGGCCTCTGGTGGCGTATCTGGTA
TCCACCAGGTTCCGGTTGATGAAGTCTTTCTGCACGGAGAACCTGTTGATGTCCCGTTCTTCCAGCAGAT
ACTCTTTCTTGGTCTTGCTGATTCTGCCCTTGCCCTTGGCCAGATTCAGGATGTGCTTCTTGAAGGTTTC
GTAGCTGATCTTGCTGTCGCTGCTGCTCAGGTACTGGAATGGGGTCCGGTTGCCCTTCTTGCTGTTTTCT
TCCTGCTTCACGAGCACCTTGTTGTTGAAGCTGTTGTCGAAGGACACGCTTCTGGGGATGATGTGGTCCA
CCTCATAGTTGAAGGGGTTGTTCAGCAGATCTTCCAGAGGGATGGCTTCCAGGCTGTACAGGCACTTGCC
TTCCTGCATGTCGTGCAGCTTGATCTTCTCGATCAGGTACTTGGCGTTCTCTTTGCCGGTGGTCCGGATG
ATTTCCTCGATCCGCTCGTTGGTCTGCCGGTTCCGCTTCTGCATCTCGTTGATCATTTTCTGGGCGTCCT
TGGAGTTCTTCTCGCGGGCCAGCTCGATAATGATGTCGTTGGGCAGGCCGTACTTCTTGATGATGGCGTT
GATCACTTTGATGCTCTGGATGAAGCTTCTCTTCACGACGGGGCTCAGGATGAAGTCGTCCACCAGGGTG
GTGGGGATCTCTTTCTGCTGGGACAGGTCCACCTTCTTGGGCACCAGCTTCAGCCGGTTGAAGATAGCGA
TCTGGTTGTCGTTGGTGTGCCACAGCTCGTCCAGGATCAGGTTGATGGCCTTCAGGCTCAGGTTGTGGGT
GCCGGTATAGCCCTTCAGATTAGAGATCTGCTCGATCTCTTCCTGGGTCAGCTCGGAGTTCAGATTGGTC
AGTTCTTCCTGGATGTCCTCGCTGCTCTGGTAGATGGTCAGGATCTTGGCAATCTGATCCAGCAGCTCGG
CGTTCTCAATAATCTCTTTCCGGGCGGTAATGTCCTTGATGTCGTGGTACACCTTCAGGTTGGTGAACTC
GGGCTTGCCGGTGCTGGTCACTCTGTAGCCCTTAATATCCTCTTCGTTCACGAGGATTTCTTTGGCGATC
TGCTTCAGGGTGGGCTTCTTCTTCTGCTTGAACACGTTCTCGATGATCTGGAACTTCTCGTAATATTCCA
GCTTCTCGTTCTCGTCCCTGGTGATCACGAGATTGTTCAGGTCGTTCAGGGCGTTGTACAGGTCGGCGTT
GTAGGCGTACTTCACGCTCCGCAGTTCCTCGGGGAAGTAGGTGCAGTGGCCCATCAGCATCTCGTACCAT
TCTTTGATGTCCTTCCAGCCGAAGGGGCTGCCCTCGCCAGGTCCCTCATAGTAGGTCCGCCGGGTTTCCA
GCAGGTCGATGTAGGTGTCGATGAAGCTCTGGTCCAGCTGGTGGTAGGCCTTCTGCACCTTCAGCAGCTG
TTTGGCTTCTTTCACGTAGTCGCTGGTCTTGAATCTGTTGATGCTGCCCCGCACTTCGCCGTCTTTCTTC
AGCCGTTCCAGCTGCAGTTCGGCCACGTATTTCTCTTCCAGGGCCTTGCTGTTCCGGCTGATCTGCTCTT
TGGTGGACAGCTCGTTGCCGGTGTCCTCTTCCACCTCGTTCACGTTGTGCACGCCTCTTCTCTTGGCCAG
GTGCAGCAGGGCGGCAGAGAACTCTTCCTCGCTCAGCTTCTGGCTCAGGCCCTTCACTCTGGCCTCGTAG
GGGTTGATGCCGCTCAGCTCGCTGTGGTCGGTCAGCAGGTTGTAGTCGAACAGCAGCTTCTTCACTCTCT
GGATTCTATGCCGCCTCCGCCGCTTCAGCCTTCTGGCGCCTCTCTTGCTCCGCCTGCCCTCGTTGTTTTC
CACGTTGGCCTCTTTGAACAGCCGCACGCCGGCATCGATCACGTCCCGTGTCTCGTAGTCGATGATGCCG
TAGCCCACGCTGGTGATGCCGATGTCCAGGCCCAGGATGTAGTTCCGCTTGGCTGCTGGGACTCCGTGGA
TACCGACCTTCCGCTTCTTCTTTGGGGCCATGCGGCCGCTGCAGACCGGTGCTAGCATAACTTCGTATAA
AGTATCCTATACGAAGTTATTTGCCTTAACCCAGAAATTATCACTGTTATTCTTTAGAATGGTGCAAAGA
ATAACTTCGTATAATGTATGCTATACGAAGTTATGAATTCCTAGAGCTCGCTGATCAGCCTCGACTGTGC
CTTCTAGTTGCCAGCCATCTGTTGTTTGCCCCTCCCCCGTGCCTTCCTTGACCCTGGAAGGTGCCACTCC
CACTGTCCTTTCCTAATAAAATGAGGAAATTGCATCGCATTGTCTGAGTAGGTGTCATTCTATTCTGGGG
GGTGGGGTGGGGCAGGACAGCAAGGGGGAGGATTGGGAAGAGAATAGCAGGCATGCTGGGGAGGTACCGA
GGGCCTATTTCCCATGATTCCTTCATATTTGCATATACGATACAAGGCTGTTAGAGAGATAATTGGAATT
AATTTGACTGTAAACACAAAGATATTAGTACAAAATACGTGACGTAGAAAGTAATAATTTCTTGGGTAGT
TTGCAGTTTTAAAATTATGTTTTAAAATGGACTATCATATGCTTACCGTAACTTGAAAGTATTTCGATTT
CTTGGCTTTATATATCTTGTGGAAAGGACGAAACACCGTTTGCACCTGGCTGCTGGCGCGTTTTAGTACT
CTGGAAACAGAATCTACTAAAACAAGGCAAAATGCCGTGTTTATCTCGTCAACTTGTTGGCGAGATTTTT
GCGGCCGCAGGAACCCCTAGTGATGGAGTTGGCCACTCCCTCTCTGCGCGCTCGCTCGCTCACTGAGGCC
GGGCGACCAAAGGTCGCCCGACGCCCGGGCTTTGCCCGGGCGGCCTCAGTGAGCGAGCGAGCGCGCAGCT
GCCTGCAGGGGCGCCTGATGCGGTATTTTCTCCTTACGCATCTGTGCGGTATTTCACACCGCATA
[95 nt withheld, positions 5036-5130]
T
[46 nt withheld, positions 5132-5177]
C
[141 nt withheld, positions 5179-5319]
CCTTTGACGTTGGAGTCCACGTTCTTT
[37 nt withheld, positions 5347-5383]
ACTCTATCTCGGGCTATTCTTTTGATTTATAAGGGATTTTGCCGATTTCGGTCTATTGGTTAAAAAATGA
GCTGATTTAACAAAAATTTAACGCGAATTTTAACAAAATATTAACGTTTACAATTTTATGGTGCACTCTC
AGTACAATCTGCTCTGATGCCGCATAGTTAAGCCAGCCCCGACACCCGCCAACACCCGCTGACGCGCCCT
GACGGGCTTGTCTGCTCCCGGCATCCGCTTACAGACAAGCTGTGACCGTCTCCGGGAGCTGCATGTGTCA
GAGGTTTTCACCGTCATCACCGAAACGCGCGAGACGAAAGGGCCTCGTGATACGCCTATTTTTATAGGTT
AATGTCATGATAATAATGGTTTCTTAGACGTCAGGTGGCACTTTTCGGGGAAATGTGCGCGGAACCCCTA
TTTGTTTATTTTTCTAAATACATTCAAATATGTATCCGCTCATGAGACAATAACCCTGATAAATGCTTCA
ATAATATTGAAAAAGGAAGAGTATGAGTATTCAACATTTCCGTGTCGCCCTTATTCCCTTTTTTGCGGCA
TTTTGCCTTCCTGTTTTTGCTCACCCAGAAACGCTGGTGAAAGTAAAAGATGCTGAAGATCAGTTGGGTG
CACGAGTGGGTTACATCGAACTGGATCTCAACAGCGGTAAGATCCTTGAGAGTTTTCGCCCCGAAGAACG
TTTTCCAATGATGAGCACTTTTAAAGTTCTGCTATGTGGCGCGGTATTATCCCGTATTGACGCCGGGCAA
GAGCAACTCGGTCGCCGCATACACTATTCTCAGAATGACTTGGTTGAGTACTCACCAGTCACAGAAAAGC
ATCTTACGGATGGCATGACAGTAAGAGAATTATGCAGTGCTGCCATAACCATGAGTGATAACACTGCGGC
CAACTTACTTCTGACAACGATCGGAGGACCGAAGGAGCTAACCGCTTTTTTGCACAACATGGGGGATCAT
GTAACTCGCCTTGATCGTTGGGAACCGGAGCTGAATGAAGCCATACCAAACGACGAGCGTGACACCACGA
TGCCTGTAGCAATGGCAACAACGTTGCGCAAACTATTAACTGGCGAACTACTTACTCTAGCTTCCCGGCA
ACAATTAATAGACTGGATGGAGGCGGATAAAGTTGCAGGACCACTTCTGCGCTCGGCCCTTCCGGCTGGC
TGGTTTATTGCTGATAAATCTGGAGCCGGTGAGCGTGGAAGCCGCGGTATCATTGCAGCACTGGGGCCAG
ATGGTAAGCCCTCCCGTATCGTAGTTATCTACACGACGGGGAGTCAGGCAACTATGGATGAACGAAATAG
ACAGATCGCTGAGATAGGTGCCTCACTGATTAAGCATTGGTAACTGTCAGACCAAGTTTACTCATATATA
CTTTAGATTGATTTAAAACTTCATTTTTAATTTAAAAGGATCTAGGTGAAGATCCTTTTTGATAATCTCA
TGACCAAAATCCCTTAACGTGAGTTTTCGTTCCACTGAGCGTCAGACCCCGTAGAAAAGATCAAAGGATC
TTCTTGAGATCCTTTTTTTCTGCGCGTAATCTGCTGCTTGCAAACAAAAAAACCACCGCTACCAGCGGTG
GTTTGTTTGCCGGATCAAGAGCTACCAACTCTTTTTCCGAAGGTAACTGGCTTCAGCAGAGCGCAGATAC
CAAATACTGTTCTTCTAGTGTAGCCGTAGTTAGGCCACCACTTCAAGAACTCTGTAGCACCGCCTACATA
CCTCGCTCTGCTAATCCTGTTACCAGTGGCTGCTGCCAGTGGCGATAAGTCGTGTCTTACCGGGTTGGAC
TCAAGACGATAGTTACCGGATAAGGCGCAGCGGTCGGGCTGAACGGGGGGTTCGTGCACACAGCCCAGCT
TGGAGCGAACGACCTACACCGAACTGAGATACCTACAGCGTGAGCTATGAGAAAGCGCCACGCTTCCCGA
AGGGAGAAAGGCGGACAGGTATCCGGTAAGCGGCAGGGTCGGAACAGGAGAGCGCACGAGGGAGCTTCCA
GGGGGAAACGCCTGGTATCTTTATAGTCCTGTCGGGTTTCGCCACCTCTGACTTGAGCGTCGATTTTTGT
GATGCTCGTCAGGGGGGCGGAGCCTATGGAAAAACGCCAGCAACGCGGCCTTTTTACGGTTCCTGGCCTT
TTGCTGGCCTTTTGCTCACATGTCCTGCAGGCAGCTGCGCGCTCGCTCGCTCACTGAGGCCGCCCGGGCG
TCGGGCGACCTCAGTGAGCGAGCGAGCGCGCAGAGAGGGAGTGGCCAACTCCATCACTAGGGGTTCCTGC
GGCCTCTAGACTCGAGGCGTT
Features (pLannotate 1.2.2; 26 found; start..end, strand, type, name):
      1..380     +  enhancer       CMV enhancer: human cytomegalovirus immediate early enhancer
    381..584     +  promoter       CMV promoter: human cytomegalovirus (CMV) immediate early promoter
    621..654     +  protein_bind   lox2272: Cre-mediated recombination occurs in the 8-bp core sequence (GGATACTT). lox2272 sites are compatible with each other, but incompatible with loxP or loxN sites (Lee and Saito, 1988). Cre recombinase
    655..704     -  intron         β-globin intron (fragment): internally truncated intron from human β-globin
    705..738     +  protein_bind   loxP: Cre-mediated recombination occurs in the 8-bp core sequence (GCATACAT). Cre recombinase
    748..776     -  CDS            3xHA (fragment): three tandem HA epitope tags
    787..803     -  CDS            3xHA (fragment): three tandem HA epitope tags
    814..830     -  CDS            3xHA (fragment): three tandem HA epitope tags
    837..884     -  CDS            nucleoplasmin NLS: bipartite nuclear localization signal from nucleoplasmin
    885..4040    -  CDS            cas9: CAS9_STAAU - Experimental evidence at protein level: Swiss-Prot protein existence level 1. CRISPR (clustered regularly interspaced short palindromic repeat) is an adaptive immune system that provides protection against mobile genetic elements (viruses, transposable elements and conjugative plasmids). CRISPR clusters contain spacers, sequences complementary to antecedent mobile elements, and target invading nucleic acids. CRISPR clusters are transcribed and processed into CRISPR RNA (crRNA). In type II CRISPR systems correct processing of pre-crRNA requires a trans- encoded small RNA (tracrRNA)
   4117..4150    -  protein_bind   lox2272: Cre-mediated recombination occurs in the 8-bp core sequence (GGATACTT). lox2272 sites are compatible with each other, but incompatible with loxP or loxN sites (Lee and Saito, 1988). Cre recombinase
   4151..4200    -  intron         β-globin intron (fragment): internally truncated intron from human β-globin
   4201..4234    -  protein_bind   loxP: Cre-mediated recombination occurs in the 8-bp core sequence (GCATACAT). Cre recombinase
   4265..4376    +  polyA_signal   bGH poly(A) signal: bovine growth hormone polyadenylation signal
   4479..4719    +  promoter       U6 promoter: RNA polymerase III promoter for human U6 snRNA
   4750..4825    +  misc_RNA       Sa gRNA scaffold: guide RNA scaffold for the Staphylococcus aureus CRISPR/Cas9 system
   4839..4979    +  repeat_region  AAV2 ITR: inverted terminal repeat of adeno-associated virus serotype 2 inverted
   4984..5035    -  misc_feature   bom (fragment): basis of mobility region from pBR322
   5054..5509    +  rep_origin     f1 ori (sequence partly withheld): f1 bacteriophage origin of replication; arrow indicates direction of (+) strand synthesis
   5510..5559    -  misc_feature   bom (fragment): basis of mobility region from pBR322
   5661..5696    -  CDS            rop (fragment): Rop protein, which maintains plasmids at low copy number; rop
   5791..5895    +  promoter       AmpR promoter: bla
   5896..6756    +  CDS            AmpR: β-lactamase; bla; confers resistance to ampicillin, carbenicillin, and related antibiotics
   6927..7515    +  rep_origin     ori: high-copy-number ColE1/pMB1/pBR322/pUC origin of replication
   7588..7615    +  repeat_region  AAV2 ITR (fragment): inverted terminal repeat of adeno-associated virus serotype 2 inverted
   7632..7691    -  repeat_region  AAV2 ITR (fragment): inverted terminal repeat of adeno-associated virus serotype 2 inverted
