[The description below was written by a language model from this plasmid's Addgene catalogue record and pLannotate feature annotations shown in this document.]
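Description:
pAAV-CMV-FLEX-SaCas9-U6-sgPenk is a single-vector AAV CRISPR plasmid for Cre-dependent mutagenesis of the mouse Penk gene (proenkephalin). It derives from the pAAV-FLEX-SaCas9-U6-sgRNA backbone, into which a Penk-targeting guide was cloned. The plasmid is propagated in bacteria through a high-copy ColE1/pUC-type origin with ampicillin selection (AmpR, β-lactamase), and it also carries an f1 phage origin. AAV2 inverted terminal repeats flank the expression cassettes. One is annotated intact and the other only as fragments, which is common for ITRs in sequencing-derived annotations. A recombination-limiting strain is listed for growth, consistent with the repeat content.

Between the ITRs, the CMV enhancer and promoter sit upstream of a FLEX (double-inverted) switch made of paired lox2272 and loxP sites in opposing orientations. The Staphylococcus aureus Cas9 coding sequence, fused to a nucleoplasmin nuclear localization signal and a 3xHA epitope tag, lies between these sites in the antisense orientation, so no functional protein is produced in the starting state. Cre recombinase inverts the cassette and then excises one site of each pair, locking SaCas9 in the sense orientation for CMV-driven expression terminated by the bGH polyadenylation signal. Downstream, a human U6 RNA polymerase III promoter constitutively drives the Penk spacer joined to the Sa gRNA scaffold.

The small size of SaCas9 lets nuclease and guide fit within one AAV genome. The construct therefore suits viral delivery into Cre-driver mice to disrupt Penk selectively in Cre-expressing cells, with the HA tag allowing detection of Cas9.
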