Addgene plasmid #159916: pAAV-CMV-FLEX-SaCas9-U6-sgPenk
Purpose: Mutagenesis of Penk
Depositing lab: Larry Zweifel. Depositing organization: University of Washington.
Backbone
  Vector backbone: pAAV-FLEX-SaCas9-U6-sgRNA
  Backbone manufacturer: Larry Zweifel (Addgene plasmid # 124844)
  Vector type: Mouse Targeting, AAV, CRISPR
Growth in bacteria
  Bacterial resistance: Ampicillin, 100 μg/mL
  Growth temperature: 37°C
  Growth strain: NEB Stable
  Copy number: High Copy
Gene/Insert
  Gene/Insert name: Penk
  gRNA/shRNA sequence: TTTGCACCTGGCTGCTGGCGC
  Species: M. musculus (mouse)
  Entrez Gene: Penk (a.k.a. ENK, PPA, Penk1)
  Cloning method: Restriction Enzyme; 5′ cloning site Unknown (unknown if destroyed); 3′ cloning site Unknown (unknown if destroyed)
Terms and licenses: Academic/Nonprofit Terms; Industry Terms: Not Available to Industry
How to cite: pAAV-CMV-FLEX-SaCas9-U6-sgPenk was a gift from Larry Zweifel (Addgene plasmid # 159916 ; http://n2t.net/addgene:159916 ; RRID:Addgene_159916)
